>Addgene plasmid #118591 | TetO-FUW-Mecom 2 | depositor full sequence | sequence record 223928 | TetO-FUW-Mecom 2 sequence 8786 bps
CGCGTTGACATTGATTATTGACTAGTTATTAATAGTAATCAATTACGGGGTCATTAGTTCATAGCCCATA
TATGGAGTTCCGCGTTACATAACTTACGGTAAATGGCCCGCCTGGCTGACCGCCCAACGACCCCCGCCCA
TTGACGTCAATAATGACGTATGTTCCCATAGTAACGCCAATAGGGACTTTCCATTGACGTCAATGGGTGG
AGTATTTACGGTAAACTGCCCACTTGGCAGTACATCAAGTGTATCATATGCCAAGTACGCCCCCTATTGA
CGTCAATGACGGTAAATGGCCCGCCTGGCATTATGCCCAGTACATGACCTTATGGGACTTTCCTACTTGG
CAGTACATCTACGTATTAGTCATCGCTATTACCATGGTGATGCGGTTTTGGCAGTACATCAATGGGCGTG
GATAGCGGTTTGACTCACGGGGATTTCCAAGTCTCCACCCCATTGACGTCAATGGGAGTTTGTTTTGGCA
CCAAAATCAACGGGACTTTCCAAAATGTCGTAACAACTCCGCCCCATTGACGCAAATGGGCGGTAGGCGT
GTACGGTGGGAGGTCTATATAAGCAGCGCGTTTTGCCTGTACTGGGTCTCTCTGGTTAGACCAGATCTGA
GCCTGGGAGCTCTCTGGCTAACTAGGGAACCCACTGCTTAAGCCTCAATAAAGCTTGCCTTGAGTGCTTC
AAGTAGTGTGTGCCCGTCTGTTGTGTGACTCTGGTAACTAGAGATCCCTCAGACCCTTTTAGTCAGTGTG
GAAAATCTCTAGCAGTGGCGCCCGAACAGGGACTTGAAAGCGAAAGGGAAACCAGAGGAGCTCTCTCGAC
GCAGGACTCGGCTTGCTGAAGCGCGCACGGCAAGAGGCGAGGGGCGGCGACTGGTGAGTACGCCAAAAAT
TTTGACTAGCGGAGGCTAGAAGGAGAGAGATGGGTGCGAGAGCGTCAGTATTAAGCGGGGGAGAATTAGA
TCGCGATGGGAAAAAATTCGGTTAAGGCCAGGGGGAAAGAAAAAATATAAATTAAAACATATAGTATGGG
CAAGCAGGGAGCTAGAACGATTCGCAGTTAATCCTGGCCTGTTAGAAACATCAGAAGGCTGTAGACAAAT
ACTGGGACAGCTACAACCATCCCTTCAGACAGGATCAGAAGAACTTAGATCATTATATAATACAGTAGCA
ACCCTCTATTGTGTGCATCAAAGGATAGAGATAAAAGACACCAAGGAAGCTTTAGACAAGATAGAGGAAG
AGCAAAACAAAAGTAAGACCACCGCACAGCAAGCGGCCGCTGATCTTCAGACCTGGAGGAGGAGATATGA
GGGACAATTGGAGAAGTGAATTATATAAATATAAAGTAGTAAAAATTGAACCATTAGGAGTAGCACCCAC
CAAGGCAAAGAGAAGAGTGGTGCAGAGAGAAAAAAGAGCAGTGGGAATAGGAGCTTTGTTCCTTGGGTTC
TTGGGAGCAGCAGGAAGCACTATGGGCGCAGCGTCAATGACGCTGACGGTACAGGCCAGACAATTATTGT
CTGGTATAGTGCAGCAGCAGAACAATTTGCTGAGGGCTATTGAGGCGCAACAGCATCTGTTGCAACTCAC
AGTCTGGGGCATCAAGCAGCTCCAGGCAAGAATCCTGGCTGTGGAAAGATACCTAAAGGATCAACAGCTC
CTGGGGATTTGGGGTTGCTCTGGAAAACTCATTTGCACCACTGCTGTGCCTTGGAATGCTAGTTGGAGTA
ATAAATCTCTGGAACAGATTTGGAATCACACGACCTGGATGGAGTGGGACAGAGAAATTAACAATTACAC
AAGCTTAATACACTCCTTAATTGAAGAATCGCAAAACCAGCAAGAAAAGAATGAACAAGAATTATTGGAA
TTAGATAAATGGGCAAGTTTGTGGAATTGGTTTAACATAACAAATTGGCTGTGGTATATAAAATTATTCA
TAATGATAGTAGGAGGCTTGGTAGGTTTAAGAATAGTTTTTGCTGTACTTTCTATAGTGAATAGAGTTAG
GCAGGGATATTCACCATTATCGTTTCAGACCCACCTCCCAACCCCGAGGGGACCCGACAGGCCCGAAGGA
ATAGAAGAAGAAGGTGGAGAGAGAGACAGAGACAGATCCATTCGATTAGTGAACGGATCGGCACTGCGTG
CGCCAATTCTGCAGACAAATGGCAGTATTCATCCACAATTTTAAAAGAAAAGGGGGGATTGGGGGGTACA
GTGCAGGGGAAAGAATAGTAGACATAATAGCAACAGACATACAAACTAAAGAATTACAAAAACAAATTAC
AAAAATTCAAAATTTTCGGGTTTATTACAGGGACAGCAGAGATCCAGTTTGGTTAGATCTCGAGTTTACC
ACTCCCTATCAGTGATAGAGAAAAGTGAAAGTCGAGTTTACCACTCCCTATCAGTGATAGAGAAAAGTGA
AAGTCGAGTTTACCACTCCCTATCAGTGATAGAGAAAAGTGAAAGTCGAGTTTACCACTCCCTATCAGTG
ATAGAGAAAAGTGAAAGTCGAGTTTACCACTCCCTATCAGTGATAGAGAAAAGTGAAAGTCGAGTTTACC
ACTCCCTATCAGTGATAGAGAAAAGTGAAAGTCGAGTTTACCACTCCCTATCAGTGATAGAGAAAAGTGA
AAGTCGAGCTCGGTACCCGGGTCGAGTAGGCGTGTACGGTGGGAGGCCTATATAAGCAGAGCTCGTTTAG
TGAACCGTCAGATCGCCTGGAGACGCCATCCACGCTGTTTTGACCTCCATAGAAGACACCGGGACCGATC
CAGCCTCCGCGGCCCCGAATTCGCTAGCCACCATGAGATCCAAAGGCAGGGCAAGGAAACTGGCCACAAG
TAATGAGTGTGCCTATGGCAACTATCCTGAAATACCTTTGGAAGAAATGCCAGATGCTGATGCAGATGGG
ATAACCAGTGTTCCCTCCCTCCACATTCAAGAGCCATGCTCTCCTGCGACGTCCAGTGAGTCATTTACTC
CTAAGGAGGGCTCGCCATACAAAGCTCCCATCTACATCCCTGATGACATCCCTATTCCTGATGAGTTTGA
GCTTCGAGAGTCAACTATGCCTGGAGCAGGACTTGGAATATGGACCAAAAGGAAGATTGAAATAGGCGAA
AAGTTTGGGCCATACATGGGAGAGCAGAGATCAGACCTGAAAGATTCCAGCTATGGATGGGAGAACAGGT
AGGAATTCGATATCAAGCTTATCGATAATCAACCTCTGGATTACAAAATTTGTGAAAGATTGACTGGTAT
TCTTAACTATGTTGCTCCTTTTACGCTATGTGGATACGCTGCTTTAATGCCTTTGTATCATGCTATTGCT
TCCCGTATGGCTTTCATTTTCTCCTCCTTGTATAAATCCTGGTTGCTGTCTCTTTATGAGGAGTTGTGGC
CCGTTGTCAGGCAACGTGGCGTGGTGTGCACTGTGTTTGCTGACGCAACCCCCACTGGTTGGGGCATTGC
CACCACCTGTCAGCTCCTTTCCGGGACTTTCGCTTTCCCCCTCCCTATTGCCACGGCGGAACTCATCGCC
GCCTGCCTTGCCCGCTGCTGGACAGGGGCTCGGCTGTTGGGCACTGACAATTCCGTGGTGTTGTCGGGGA
AATCATCGTCCTTTCCTTGGCTGCTCGCCTGTGTTGCCACCTGGATTCTGCGCGGGACGTCCTTCTGCTA
CGTCCCTTCGGCCCTCAATCCAGCGGACCTTCCTTCCCGCGGCCTGCTGCCGGCTCTGCGGCCTCTTCCG
CGTCTTCGCCTTCGCCCTCAGACGAGTCGGATCTCCCTTTGGGCCGCCTCCCCGCATCGATACCGTCGAC
CTCGAGACCTAGAAAAACATGGAGCAATCACAAGTAGCAATACAGCAGCTACCAATGCTGATTGTGCCTG
GCTAGAAGCACAAGAGGAGGAGGAGGTGGGTTTTCCAGTCACACCTCAGGTACCTTTAAGACCAATGACT
TACAAGGCAGCTGTAGATCTTAGCCACTTTTTAAAAGAAAAGGGGGGACTGGAAGGGCTAATTCACTCCC
AACGAAGACAAGATATCCTTGATCTGTGGATCTACCACACACAAGGCTACTTCCCTGATTGGCAGAACTA
CACACCAGGGCCAGGGATCAGATATCCACTGACCTTTGGATGGTGCTACAAGCTAGTACCAGTTGAGCAA
GAGAAGGTAGAAGAAGCCAATGAAGGAGAGAACACCCGCTTGTTACACCCTGTGAGCCTGCATGGGATGG
ATGACCCGGAGAGAGAAGTATTAGAGTGGAGGTTTGACAGCCGCCTAGCATTTCATCACATGGCCCGAGA
GCTGCATCCGGACTGTACTGGGTCTCTCTGGTTAGACCAGATCTGAGCCTGGGAGCTCTCTGGCTAACTA
GGGAACCCACTGCTTAAGCCTCAATAAAGCTTGCCTTGAGTGCTTCAAGTAGTGTGTGCCCGTCTGTTGT
GTGACTCTGGTAACTAGAGATCCCTCAGACCCTTTTAGTCAGTGTGGAAAATCTCTAGCAGGGCCCGTTT
AAACCCGCTGATCAGCCTCGACTGTGCCTTCTAGTTGCCAGCCATCTGTTGTTTGCCCCTCCCCCGTGCC
TTCCTTGACCCTGGAAGGTGCCACTCCCACTGTCCTTTCCTAATAAAATGAGGAAATTGCATCGCATTGT
CTGAGTAGGTGTCATTCTATTCTGGGGGGTGGGGTGGGGCAGGACAGCAAGGGGGAGGATTGGGAAGACA
ATAGCAGGCATGCTGGGGATGCGGTGGGCTCTATGGCTTCTGAGGCGGAAAGAACCAGCTGGGGCTCTAG
GGGGTATCCCC
[124 nt withheld, positions 4842-4965]
C
[91 nt withheld, positions 4967-5057]
A
[49 nt withheld, positions 5059-5107]
CCTTTGACGTTGGAGTCCACGTTCTTT
[37 nt withheld, positions 5135-5171]
ACCCTATCTCGGTCTATTCTTTTGATTTATAAGGGATTTTGCCGATTTCGGCCTATTGGTTAAAAAATGA
GCTGATTTAACAAAAATTTAACGCGAATTAATTCTGTGGAATGTGTGTCAGTTAGGGTGTGGAAAGTCCC
CAGGCTCCCCAGCAGGCAGAAGTATGCAAAGCATGCATCTCAATTAGTCAGCAACCAGGTGTGGAAAGTC
CCCAGGCTCCCCAGCAGGCAGAAGTATGCAAAGCATGCATCTCAATTAGTCAGCAACCATAGTCCCGCCC
CTAACTCCGCCCATCCCGCCCCTAACTCCGCCCAGTTCCGCCCATTCTCCGCCCCATGGCTGACTAATTT
TTTTTATTTATGCAGAGGCCGAGGCCGCCTCTGCCTCTGAGCTATTCCAGAAGTAGTGAGGAGGCTTTTT
TGGAGGCCTAGGCTTTTGCAAAAAGCTCCCGGGAGCTTGTATATCCATTTTCGGATCTGATCAGCACGTG
TTGACAATTAATCATCGGCATAGTATATCGGCATAGTATAATACGACAAGGTGAGGAACTAAACCATGGC
CAAGTTGACCAGTGCCGTTCCGGTGCTCACCGCGCGCGACGTCGCCGGAGCGGTCGAGTTCTGGACCGAC
CGGCTCGGGTTCTCCCGGGACTTCGTGGAGGACGACTTCGCCGGTGTGGTCCGGGACGACGTGACCCTGT
TCATCAGCGCGGTCCAGGACCAGGTGGTGCCGGACAACACCCTGGCCTGGGTGTGGGTGCGCGGCCTGGA
CGAGCTGTACGCCGAGTGGTCGGAGGTCGTGTCCACGAACTTCCGGGACGCCTCCGGGCCGGCCATGACC
GAGATCGGCGAGCAGCCGTGGGGGCGGGAGTTCGCCCTGCGCGACCCGGCCGGCAACTGCGTGCACTTCG
TGGCCGAGGAGCAGGACTGACACGTGCTACGAGATTTCGATTCCACCGCCGCCTTCTATGAAAGGTTGGG
CTTCGGAATCGTTTTCCGGGACGCCGGCTGGATGATCCTCCAGCGCGGGGATCTCATGCTGGAGTTCTTC
GCCCACCCCAACTTGTTTATTGCAGCTTATAATGGTTACAAATAAAGCAATAGCATCACAAATTTCACAA
ATAAAGCATTTTTTTCACTGCATTCTAGTTGTGGTTTGTCCAAACTCATCAATGTATCTTATCATGTCTG
TATACCGTCGACCTCTAGCTAGAGCTTGGCGTAATCATGGTCATAGCTGTTTCCTGTGTGAAATTGTTAT
CCGCTCACAATTCCACACAACATACGAGCCGGAAGCATAAAGTGTAAAGCCTGGGGTGCCTAATGAGTGA
GCTAACTCACATTAATTGCGTTGCGCTCACTGCCCGCTTTCCAGTCGGGAAACCTGTCGTGCCAGCTGCA
TTAATGAATCGGCCAACGCGCGGGGAGAGGCGGTTTGCGTATTGGGCGCTCTTCCGCTTCCTCGCTCACT
GACTCGCTGCGCTCGGTCGTTCGGCTGCGGCGAGCGGTATCAGCTCACTCAAAGGCGGTAATACGGTTAT
CCACAGAATCAGGGGATAACGCAGGAAAGAACATGTGAGCAAAAGGCCAGCAAAAGGCCAGGAACCGTAA
AAAGGCCGCGTTGCTGGCGTTTTTCCATAGGCTCCGCCCCCCTGACGAGCATCACAAAAATCGACGCTCA
AGTCAGAGGTGGCGAAACCCGACAGGACTATAAAGATACCAGGCGTTTCCCCCTGGAAGCTCCCTCGTGC
GCTCTCCTGTTCCGACCCTGCCGCTTACCGGATACCTGTCCGCCTTTCTCCCTTCGGGAAGCGTGGCGCT
TTCTCATAGCTCACGCTGTAGGTATCTCAGTTCGGTGTAGGTCGTTCGCTCCAAGCTGGGCTGTGTGCAC
GAACCCCCCGTTCAGCCCGACCGCTGCGCCTTATCCGGTAACTATCGTCTTGAGTCCAACCCGGTAAGAC
ACGACTTATCGCCACTGGCAGCAGCCACTGGTAACAGGATTAGCAGAGCGAGGTATGTAGGCGGTGCTAC
AGAGTTCTTGAAGTGGTGGCCTAACTACGGCTACACTAGAAGAACAGTATTTGGTATCTGCGCTCTGCTG
AAGCCAGTTACCTTCGGAAAAAGAGTTGGTAGCTCTTGATCCGGCAAACAAACCACCGCTGGTAGCGGTG
GTTTTTTTGTTTGCAAGCAGCAGATTACGCGCAGAAAAAAAGGATCTCAAGAAGATCCTTTGATCTTTTC
TACGGGGTCTGACGCTCAGTGGAACGAAAACTCACGTTAAGGGATTTTGGTCATGAGATTATCAAAAAGG
ATCTTCACCTAGATCCTTTTAAATTAAAAATGAAGTTTTAAATCAATCTAAAGTATATATGAGTAAACTT
GGTCTGACAGTTACCAATGCTTAATCAGTGAGGCACCTATCTCAGCGATCTGTCTATTTCGTTCATCCAT
AGTTGCCTGACTCCCCGTCGTGTAGATAACTACGATACGGGAGGGCTTACCATCTGGCCCCAGTGCTGCA
ATGATACCGCGAGACCCACGCTCACCGGCTCCAGATTTATCAGCAATAAACCAGCCAGCCGGAAGGGCCG
AGCGCAGAAGTGGTCCTGCAACTTTATCCGCCTCCATCCAGTCTATTAATTGTTGCCGGGAAGCTAGAGT
AAGTAGTTCGCCAGTTAATAGTTTGCGCAACGTTGTTGCCATTGCTACAGGCATCGTGGTGTCACGCTCG
TCGTTTGGTATGGCTTCATTCAGCTCCGGTTCCCAACGATCAAGGCGAGTTACATGATCCCCCATGTTGT
GCAAAAAAGCGGTTAGCTCCTTCGGTCCTCCGATCGTTGTCAGAAGTAAGTTGGCCGCAGTGTTATCACT
CATGGTTATGGCAGCACTGCATAATTCTCTTACTGTCATGCCATCCGTAAGATGCTTTTCTGTGACTGGT
GAGTACTCAACCAAGTCATTCTGAGAATAGTGTATGCGGCGACCGAGTTGCTCTTGCCCGGCGTCAATAC
GGGATAATACCGCGCCACATAGCAGAACTTTAAAAGTGCTCATCATTGGAAAACGTTCTTCGGGGCGAAA
ACTCTCAAGGATCTTACCGCTGTTGAGATCCAGTTCGATGTAACCCACTCGTGCACCCAACTGATCTTCA
GCATCTTTTACTTTCACCAGCGTTTCTGGGTGAGCAAAAACAGGAAGGCAAAATGCCGCAAAAAAGGGAA
TAAGGGCGACACGGAAATGTTGAATACTCATACTCTTCCTTTTTCAATATTATTGAAGCATTTATCAGGG
TTATTGTCTCATGAGCGGATACATATTTGAATGTATTTAGAAAAATAAACAAATAGGGGTTCCGCGCACA
TTTCCCCGAAAAGTGCCACCTGACGTCGACGGATCGGGAGATCTCCCGATCCCCTATGGTGCACTCTCAG
TACAATCTGCTCTGATGCCGCATAGTTAAGCCAGTATCTGCTCCCTGCTTGTGTGTTGGAGGTCGCTGAG
TAGTGCGCGAGCAAAATTTAAGCTACAACAAGGCAAGGCTTGACCGACAATTGCATGAAGAATCTGCTTA
GGGTTAGGCGTTTTGCGCTGCTTCGCGATGTACGGGCCAGATATA
Features (pLannotate 1.2.2; 31 found; start..end, strand, type, name):
      7..386     +  enhancer       CMV enhancer: human cytomegalovirus immediate early enhancer
    387..586     +  promoter       CMV promoter: human cytomegalovirus (CMV) immediate early promoter
    604..784     +  LTR            5' LTR (truncated): truncated 5' long terminal repeat (LTR) from HIV-1
    831..956     +  misc_feature   HIV-1 Ψ: packaging signal of human immunodeficiency virus type 1
    940..1303    +  CDS            HIV-1 gag (fragment): gag protein from human immunodeficiency virus 1; gag
   1449..1682    +  misc_feature   RRE: The Rev response element (RRE) of HIV-1 allows for Rev-dependent mRNA export from the nucleus to the cytoplasm.
   2059..2159    +  CDS            Rev (fragment): human immunodeficiency virus 1 (HIV-1) Rev protein; rev; enhances nuclear export of unspliced and incompletely spliced viral mRNAs
   2209..2326    +  misc_feature   cPPT/CTS: central polypurine tract and central termination sequence of HIV-1
   2383..2653    +  protein_bind   tetracycline response element: contains seven copies of the tetracycline operator tetO tetracycline repressor TetR
   2664..2681    +  misc_feature   MCS (fragment): pUC18/19 multiple cloning site
   2686..2723    +  promoter       minimal CMV promoter: human cytomegalovirus (CMV) immediate early promoter
   2833..3255    +  CDS            Mecom (fragment): MECOM_MOUSE - Also known as Evi1, Mds1, Prdm3 From Mus musculus (Mouse).
   3247..3835    +  misc_feature   WPRE: woodchuck hepatitis virus posttranscriptional regulatory element
   3772..4353    +  CDS            nef (fragment): NEF_HV1H2 - Experimental evidence at protein level: Swiss-Prot protein existence level 1. Extracellular Nef protein targets CD4(+) T-lymphocytes for apoptosis by interacting with CXCR4 surface receptors. From Human immunodeficiency virus type 1 group M subtype B (isolate HXB2) (HIV-1).
   4360..4540    +  LTR            5' LTR (truncated): truncated 5' long terminal repeat (LTR) from HIV-1
   4572..4796    +  polyA_signal   bGH poly(A) signal: bovine growth hormone polyadenylation signal
   4800..4821    +  promoter       SV40 promoter (fragment): SV40 enhancer and early promoter
   4842..5270    +  rep_origin     f1 ori (sequence partly withheld): f1 bacteriophage origin of replication; arrow indicates direction of (+) strand synthesis
   5284..5613    +  promoter       SV40 promoter: SV40 enhancer and early promoter
   5661..5708    +  promoter       EM7 promoter: synthetic bacterial promoter&nbsp
   5727..6101    +  CDS            BleoR: antibiotic-binding protein; Sh ble from Streptoalloteichus hindustanus; confers resistance to bleomycin, phleomycin, and Zeocin™
   6111..6236    +  CDS            ble (fragment): BLE_KLEPN - Experimental evidence at protein level: Swiss-Prot protein existence level 1. Binding protein with a strong affinity to the bleomycin family of antibiotics. Binds to CL990; an antimitotic-antibiotic compound. From Klebsiella pneumoniae.
   6231..6352    +  polyA_signal   SV40 poly(A) signal: SV40 polyadenylation signal
   6425..6441    -  protein_bind   lac operator: The lac repressor binds to the lac operator to inhibit transcription in E. coli. This inhibition can be relieved by adding lactose or isopropyl-β-D-thiogalactopyranoside (IPTG). lac repressor encoded by lacI
   6449..6479    -  promoter       lac promoter: promoter for the E. coli lac operon
   6494..6515    -  protein_bind   CAP binding site: CAP binding activates transcription in the presence of cAMP. E. coli catabolite activator protein
   6528..6620    -  CDS            lacI (fragment): lac repressor; lacI; The lac repressor binds to the lac operator to inhibit transcription in E. coli. This inhibition can be relieved by adding lactose or isopropyl-β-D-thiogalactopyranoside (IPTG).
   6803..7391    -  rep_origin     ori: high-copy-number ColE1/pMB1/pBR322/pUC origin of replication
   7562..8422    -  CDS            AmpR: β-lactamase; bla; confers resistance to ampicillin, carbenicillin, and related antibiotics
   8423..8527    -  promoter       AmpR promoter: bla
   8586..8638    -  misc_feature   bom (fragment): basis of mobility region from pBR322
