>Addgene plasmid #118591 | TetO-FUW-Mecom 2 | addgene full sequence | sequence record 229489 | Addgene NGS Result
CCCTGCTTGTGTGTTGGAGGTCGCTGAGTAGTGCGCGAGCAAAATTTAAGCTACAACAAGGCAAGGCTTG
ACCGACAATTGCATGAAGAATCTGCTTAGGGTTAGGCGTTTTGCGCTGCTTCGCGATGTACGGGCCAGAT
ATACGCGTTGACATTGATTATTGACTAGTTATTAATAGTAATCAATTACGGGGTCATTAGTTCATAGCCC
ATATATGGAGTTCCGCGTTACATAACTTACGGTAAATGGCCCGCCTGGCTGACCGCCCAACGACCCCCGC
CCATTGACGTCAATAATGACGTATGTTCCCATAGTAACGCCAATAGGGACTTTCCATTGACGTCAATGGG
TGGAGTATTTACGGTAAACTGCCCACTTGGCAGTACATCAAGTGTATCATATGCCAAGTACGCCCCCTAT
TGACGTCAATGACGGTAAATGGCCCGCCTGGCATTATGCCCAGTACATGACCTTATGGGACTTTCCTACT
TGGCAGTACATCTACGTATTAGTCATCGCTATTACCATGGTGATGCGGTTTTGGCAGTACATCAATGGGC
GTGGATAGCGGTTTGACTCACGGGGATTTCCAAGTCTCCACCCCATTGACGTCAATGGGAGTTTGTTTTG
GCACCAAAATCAACGGGACTTTCCAAAATGTCGTAACAACTCCGCCCCATTGACGCAAATGGGCGGTAGG
CGTGTACGGTGGGAGGTCTATATAAGCAGCGCGTTTTGCCTGTACTGGGTCTCTCTGGTTAGACCAGATC
TGAGCCTGGGAGCTCTCTGGCTAACTAGGGAACCCACTGCTTAAGCCTCAATAAAGCTTGCCTTGAGTGC
TTCAAGTAGTGTGTGCCCGTCTGTTGTGTGACTCTGGTAACTAGAGATCCCTCAGACCCTTTTAGTCAGT
GTGGAAAATCTCTAGCAGTGGCGCCCGAACAGGGACTTGAAAGCGAAAGGGAAACCAGAGGAGCTCTCTC
GACGCAGGACTCGGCTTGCTGAAGCGCGCACGGCAAGAGGCGAGGGGCGGCGACTGGTGAGTACGCCAAA
AATTTTGACTAGCGGAGGCTAGAAGGAGAGAGATGGGTGCGAGAGCGTCAGTATTAAGCGGGGGAGAATT
AGATCGCGATGGGAAAAAATTCGGTTAAGGCCAGGGGGAAAGAAAAAATATAAATTAAAACATATAGTAT
GGGCAAGCAGGGAGCTAGAACGATTCGCAGTTAATCCTGGCCTGTTAGAAACATCAGAAGGCTGTAGACA
AATACTGGGACAGCTACAACCATCCCTTCAGACAGGATCAGAAGAACTTAGATCATTATATAATACAGTA
GCAACCCTCTATTGTGTGCATCAAAGGATAGAGATAAAAGACACCAAGGAAGCTTTAGACAAGATAGAGG
AAGAGCAAAACAAAAGTAAGACCACCGCACAGCAAGCGGCCGCTGATCTTCAGACCTGGAGGAGGAGATA
TGAGGGACAATTGGAGAAGTGAATTATATAAATATAAAGTAGTAAAAATTGAACCATTAGGAGTAGCACC
CACCAAGGCAAAGAGAAGAGTGGTGCAGAGAGAAAAAAGAGCAGTGGGAATAGGAGCTTTGTTCCTTGGG
TTCTTGGGAGCAGCAGGAAGCACTATGGGCGCAGCGTCAATGACGCTGACGGTACAGGCCAGACAATTAT
TGTCTGGTATAGTGCAGCAGCAGAACAATTTGCTGAGGGCTATTGAGGCGCAACAGCATCTGTTGCAACT
CACAGTCTGGGGCATCAAGCAGCTCCAGGCAAGAATCCTGGCTGTGGAAAGATACCTAAAGGATCAACAG
CTCCTGGGGATTTGGGGTTGCTCTGGAAAACTCATTTGCACCACTGCTGTGCCTTGGAATGCTAGTTGGA
GTAATAAATCTCTGGAACAGATTTGGAATCACACGACCTGGATGGAGTGGGACAGAGAAATTAACAATTA
CACAAGCTTAATACACTCCTTAATTGAAGAATCGCAAAACCAGCAAGAAAAGAATGAACAAGAATTATTG
GAATTAGATAAATGGGCAAGTTTGTGGAATTGGTTTAACATAACAAATTGGCTGTGGTATATAAAATTAT
TCATAATGATAGTAGGAGGCTTGGTAGGTTTAAGAATAGTTTTTGCTGTACTTTCTATAGTGAATAGAGT
TAGGCAGGGATATTCACCATTATCGTTTCAGACCCACCTCCCAACCCCGAGGGGACCCGACAGGCCCGAA
GGAATAGAAGAAGAAGGTGGAGAGAGAGACAGAGACAGATCCATTCGATTAGTGAACGGATCGGCACTGC
GTGCGCCAATTCTGCAGACAAATGGCAGTATTCATCCACAATTTTAAAAGAAAAGGGGGGATTGGGGGGT
ACAGTGCAGGGGAAAGAATAGTAGACATAATAGCAACAGACATACAAACTAAAGAATTACAAAAACAAAT
TACAAAAATTCAAAATTTTCGGGTTTATTACAGGGACAGCAGAGATCCAGTTTGGTTAGATCTCGAGTTT
ACCACTCCCTATCAGTGATAGAGAAAAGTGAAAGTCGAGTTTACCACTCCCTATCAGTGATAGAGAAAAG
TGAAAGTCGAGTTTACCACTCCCTATCAGTGATAGAGAAAAGTGAAAGTCGAGTTTACCACTCCCTATCA
GTGATAGAGAAAAGTGAAAGTCGAGTTTACCACTCCCTATCAGTGATAGAGAAAAGTGAAAGTCGAGTTT
ACCACTCCCTATCAGTGATAGAGAAAAGTGAAAGTCGAGTTTACCACTCCCTATCAGTGATAGAGAAAAG
TGAAAGTCGAGCTCGGTACCCGGGTCGAGGTAGGCGTGTACGGTGGGAGGCCTATATAAGCAGAGCTCGT
TTAGTGAACCGTCAGATCGCCTGGAGACGCCATCCACGCTGTTTTGACCTCCATAGAAGACACCGGGACC
GATCCAGCCTCCGCGGCCCCGAATTCGCTAGCCACCATGAGATCCAAAGGCAGGGCAAGGAAACTGGCCA
CAAGTAATGAGTGTGCCTATGGCAACTATCCTGAAATACCTTTGGAAGAAATGCCAGATGCTGATGCAGA
TGGGATAACCAGTGTTCCCTCCCTCCACATTCAAGAGCCATGCTCTCCTGCGACGTCCAGTGAGTCATTT
ACTCCTAAGGAGGGCTCGCCATACAAAGCTCCCATCTACATCCCTGATGACATCCCTATTCCTGATGAGT
TTGAGCTTCGAGAGTCAACTATGCCTGGAGCAGGACTTGGAATATGGACCAAAAGGAAGATTGAAATAGG
CGAAAAGTTTGGGCCATACATGGGAGAGCAGAGATCAGACCTGAAAGATTCCAGCTATGGATGGGAGAAC
AGGTAGGAATTCGATATCAAGCTTATCGATAATCAACCTCTGGATTACAAAATTTGTGAAAGATTGACTG
GTATTCTTAACTATGTTGCTCCTTTTACGCTATGTGGATACGCTGCTTTAATGCCTTTGTATCATGCTAT
TGCTTCCCGTATGGCTTTCATTTTCTCCTCCTTGTATAAATCCTGGTTGCTGTCTCTTTATGAGGAGTTG
TGGCCCGTTGTCAGGCAACGTGGCGTGGTGTGCACTGTGTTTGCTGACGCAACCCCCACTGGTTGGGGCA
TTGCCACCACCTGTCAGCTCCTTTCCGGGACTTTCGCTTTCCCCCTCCCTATTGCCACGGCGGAACTCAT
CGCCGCCTGCCTTGCCCGCTGCTGGACAGGGGCTCGGCTGTTGGGCACTGACAATTCCGTGGTGTTGTCG
GGGAAATCATCGTCCTTTCCTTGGCTGCTCGCCTGTGTTGCCACCTGGATTCTGCGCGGGACGTCCTTCT
GCTACGTCCCTTCGGCCCTCAATCCAGCGGACCTTCCTTCCCGCGGCCTGCTGCCGGCTCTGCGGCCTCT
TCCGCGTCTTCGCCTTCGCCCTCAGACGAGTCGGATCTCCCTTTGGGCCGCCTCCCCGCATCGATACCGT
CGACCTCGAGACCTAGAAAAACATGGAGCAATCACAAGTAGCAATACAGCAGCTACCAATGCTGATTGTG
CCTGGCTAGAAGCACAAGAGGAGGAGGAGGTGGGTTTTCCAGTCACACCTCAGGTACCTTTAAGACCAAT
GACTTACAAGGCAGCTGTAGATCTTAGCCACTTTTTAAAAGAAAAGGGGGGACTGGAAGGGCTAATTCAC
TCCCAACGAAGACAAGATATCCTTGATCTGTGGATCTACCACACACAAGGCTACTTCCCTGATTGGCAGA
ACTACACACCAGGGCCAGGGATCAGATATCCACTGACCTTTGGATGGTGCTACAAGCTAGTACCAGTTGA
GCAAGAGAAGGTAGAAGAAGCCAATGAAGGAGAGAACACCCGCTTGTTACACCCTGTGAGCCTGCATGGG
ATGGATGACCCGGAGAGAGAAGTATTAGAGTGGAGGTTTGACAGCCGCCTAGCATTTCATCACATGGCCC
GAGAGCTGCATCCGGACTGTACTGGGTCTCTCTGGTTAGACCAGATCTGAGCCTGGGAGCTCTCTGGCTA
ACTAGGGAACCCACTGCTTAAGCCTCAATAAAGCTTGCCTTGAGTGCTTCAAGTAGTGTGTGCCCGTCTG
TTGTGTGACTCTGGTAACTAGAGATCCCTCAGACCCTTTTAGTCAGTGTGGAAAATCTCTAGCAGGGCCC
GTTTAAACCCGCTGATCAGCCTCGACTGTGCCTTCTAGTTGCCAGCCATCTGTTGTTTGCCCCTCCCCCG
TGCCTTCCTTGACCCTGGAAGGTGCCACTCCCACTGTCCTTTCCTAATAAAATGAGGAAATTGCATCGCA
TTGTCTGAGTAGGTGTCATTCTATTCTGGGGGGTGGGGTGGGGCAGGACAGCAAGGGGGAGGATTGGGAA
GACAATAGCAGGCATGCTGGGGATGCGGTGGGCTCTATGGCTTCTGAGGCGGAAAGAACCAGCTGGGGCT
CTAGGGGGTATCCCC
[124 nt withheld, positions 4986-5109]
C
[91 nt withheld, positions 5111-5201]
A
[49 nt withheld, positions 5203-5251]
CCTTTGACGTTGGAGTCCACGTTCTTT
[37 nt withheld, positions 5279-5315]
ACCCTATCTCGGTCTATTCTTTTGATTTATAAGGGATTTTGCCGATTTCGGCCTATTGGTTAAAAAATGA
GCTGATTTAACAAAAATTTAACGCGAATTAATTCTGTGGAATGTGTGTCAGTTAGGGTGTGGAAAGTCCC
CAGGCTCCCCAGCAGGCAGAAGTATGCAAAGCATGCATCTCAATTAGTCAGCAACCAGGTGTGGAAAGTC
CCCAGGCTCCCCAGCAGGCAGAAGTATGCAAAGCATGCATCTCAATTAGTCAGCAACCATAGTCCCGCCC
CTAACTCCGCCCATCCCGCCCCTAACTCCGCCCAGTTCCGCCCATTCTCCGCCCCATGGCTGACTAATTT
TTTTTATTTATGCAGAGGCCGAGGCCGCCTCTGCCTCTGAGCTATTCCAGAAGTAGTGAGGAGGCTTTTT
TGGAGGCCTAGGCTTTTGCAAAAAGCTCCCGGGAGCTTGTATATCCATTTTCGGATCTGATCAGCACGTG
TTGACAATTAATCATCGGCATAGTATATCGGCATAGTATAATACGACAAGGTGAGGAACTAAACCATGGC
CAAGTTGACCAGTGCCGTTCCGGTGCTCACCGCGCGCGACGTCGCCGGAGCGGTCGAGTTCTGGACCGAC
CGGCTCGGGTTCTCCCGGGACTTCGTGGAGGACGACTTCGCCGGTGTGGTCCGGGACGACGTGACCCTGT
TCATCAGCGCGGTCCAGGACCAGGTGGTGCCGGACAACACCCTGGCCTGGGTGTGGGTGCGCGGCCTGGA
CGAGCTGTACGCCGAGTGGTCGGAGGTCGTGTCCACGAACTTCCGGGACGCCTCCGGGCCGGCCATGACC
GAGATCGGCGAGCAGCCGTGGGGGCGGGAGTTCGCCCTGCGCGACCCGGCCGGCAACTGCGTGCACTTCG
TGGCCGAGGAGCAGGACTGACACGTGCTACGAGATTTCGATTCCACCGCCGCCTTCTATGAAAGGTTGGG
CTTCGGAATCGTTTTCCGGGACGCCGGCTGGATGATCCTCCAGCGCGGGGATCTCATGCTGGAGTTCTTC
GCCCACCCCAACTTGTTTATTGCAGCTTATAATGGTTACAAATAAAGCAATAGCATCACAAATTTCACAA
ATAAAGCATTTTTTTCACTGCATTCTAGTTGTGGTTTGTCCAAACTCATCAATGTATCTTATCATGTCTG
TATACCGTCGACCTCTAGCTAGAGCTTGGCGTAATCATGGTCATAGCTGTTTCCTGTGTGAAATTGTTAT
CCGCTCACAATTCCACACAACATACGAGCCGGAAGCATAAAGTGTAAAGCCTGGGGTGCCTAATGAGTGA
GCTAACTCACATTAATTGCGTTGCGCTCACTGCCCGCTTTCCAGTCGGGAAACCTGTCGTGCCAGCTGCA
TTAATGAATCGGCCAACGCGCGGGGAGAGGCGGTTTGCGTATTGGGCGCTCTTCCGCTTCCTCGCTCACT
GACTCGCTGCGCTCGGTCGTTCGGCTGCGGCGAGCGGTATCAGCTCACTCAAAGGCGGTAATACGGTTAT
CCACAGAATCAGGGGATAACGCAGGAAAGAACATGTGAGCAAAAGGCCAGCAAAAGGCCAGGAACCGTAA
AAAGGCCGCGTTGCTGGCGTTTTTCCATAGGCTCCGCCCCCCTGACGAGCATCACAAAAATCGACGCTCA
AGTCAGAGGTGGCGAAACCCGACAGGACTATAAAGATACCAGGCGTTTCCCCCTGGAAGCTCCCTCGTGC
GCTCTCCTGTTCCGACCCTGCCGCTTACCGGATACCTGTCCGCCTTTCTCCCTTCGGGAAGCGTGGCGCT
TTCTCATAGCTCACGCTGTAGGTATCTCAGTTCGGTGTAGGTCGTTCGCTCCAAGCTGGGCTGTGTGCAC
GAACCCCCCGTTCAGCCCGACCGCTGCGCCTTATCCGGTAACTATCGTCTTGAGTCCAACCCGGTAAGAC
ACGACTTATCGCCACTGGCAGCAGCCACTGGTAACAGGATTAGCAGAGCGAGGTATGTAGGCGGTGCTAC
AGAGTTCTTGAAGTGGTGGCCTAACTACGGCTACACTAGAAGAACAGTATTTGGTATCTGCGCTCTGCTG
AAGCCAGTTACCTTCGGAAAAAGAGTTGGTAGCTCTTGATCCGGCAAACAAACCACCGCTGGTAGCGGTG
GTTTTTTTGTTTGCAAGCAGCAGATTACGCGCAGAAAAAAAGGATCTCAAGAAGATCCTTTGATCTTTTC
TACGGGGTCTGACGCTCAGTGGAACGAAAACTCACGTTAAGGGATTTTGGTCATGAGATTATCAAAAAGG
ATCTTCACCTAGATCCTTTTAAATTAAAAATGAAGTTTTAAATCAATCTAAAGTATATATGAGTAAACTT
GGTCTGACAGTTACCAATGCTTAATCAGTGAGGCACCTATCTCAGCGATCTGTCTATTTCGTTCATCCAT
AGTTGCCTGACTCCCCGTCGTGTAGATAACTACGATACGGGAGGGCTTACCATCTGGCCCCAGTGCTGCA
ATGATACCGCGAGACCCACGCTCACCGGCTCCAGATTTATCAGCAATAAACCAGCCAGCCGGAAGGGCCG
AGCGCAGAAGTGGTCCTGCAACTTTATCCGCCTCCATCCAGTCTATTAATTGTTGCCGGGAAGCTAGAGT
AAGTAGTTCGCCAGTTAATAGTTTGCGCAACGTTGTTGCCATTGCTACAGGCATCGTGGTGTCACGCTCG
TCGTTTGGTATGGCTTCATTCAGCTCCGGTTCCCAACGATCAAGGCGAGTTACATGATCCCCCATGTTGT
GCAAAAAAGCGGTTAGCTCCTTCGGTCCTCCGATCGTTGTCAGAAGTAAGTTGGCCGCAGTGTTATCACT
CATGGTTATGGCAGCACTGCATAATTCTCTTACTGTCATGCCATCCGTAAGATGCTTTTCTGTGACTGGT
GAGTACTCAACCAAGTCATTCTGAGAATAGTGTATGCGGCGACCGAGTTGCTCTTGCCCGGCGTCAATAC
GGGATAATACCGCGCCACATAGCAGAACTTTAAAAGTGCTCATCATTGGAAAACGTTCTTCGGGGCGAAA
ACTCTCAAGGATCTTACCGCTGTTGAGATCCAGTTCGATGTAACCCACTCGTGCACCCAACTGATCTTCA
GCATCTTTTACTTTCACCAGCGTTTCTGGGTGAGCAAAAACAGGAAGGCAAAATGCCGCAAAAAAGGGAA
TAAGGGCGACACGGAAATGTTGAATACTCATACTCTTCCTTTTTCAATATTATTGAAGCATTTATCAGGG
TTATTGTCTCATGAGCGGATACATATTTGAATGTATTTAGAAAAATAAACAAATAGGGGTTCCGCGCACA
TTTCCCCGAAAAGTGCCACCTGACGTCGACGGATCGGGAGATCTCCCGATCCCCTATGGTGCACTCTCAG
TACAATCTGCTCTGATGCCGCATAGTTAAGCCAGTATCTGCT
Features (pLannotate 1.2.2; 31 found; start..end, strand, type, name):
    150..529     +  enhancer       CMV enhancer: human cytomegalovirus immediate early enhancer
    530..729     +  promoter       CMV promoter: human cytomegalovirus (CMV) immediate early promoter
    747..927     +  LTR            5' LTR (truncated): truncated 5' long terminal repeat (LTR) from HIV-1
    974..1099    +  misc_feature   HIV-1 Ψ: packaging signal of human immunodeficiency virus type 1
   1083..1446    +  CDS            HIV-1 gag (fragment): gag protein from human immunodeficiency virus 1; gag
   1592..1825    +  misc_feature   RRE: The Rev response element (RRE) of HIV-1 allows for Rev-dependent mRNA export from the nucleus to the cytoplasm.
   2202..2302    +  CDS            Rev (fragment): human immunodeficiency virus 1 (HIV-1) Rev protein; rev; enhances nuclear export of unspliced and incompletely spliced viral mRNAs
   2352..2469    +  misc_feature   cPPT/CTS: central polypurine tract and central termination sequence of HIV-1
   2526..2796    +  protein_bind   tetracycline response element: contains seven copies of the tetracycline operator tetO tetracycline repressor TetR
   2807..2824    +  misc_feature   MCS (fragment): pUC18/19 multiple cloning site
   2829..2867    +  promoter       minimal CMV promoter: human cytomegalovirus (CMV) immediate early promoter
   2977..3399    +  CDS            Mecom (fragment): MECOM_MOUSE - Also known as Evi1, Mds1, Prdm3 From Mus musculus (Mouse).
   3391..3979    +  misc_feature   WPRE: woodchuck hepatitis virus posttranscriptional regulatory element
   3916..4497    +  CDS            nef (fragment): NEF_HV1H2 - Experimental evidence at protein level: Swiss-Prot protein existence level 1. Extracellular Nef protein targets CD4(+) T-lymphocytes for apoptosis by interacting with CXCR4 surface receptors. From Human immunodeficiency virus type 1 group M subtype B (isolate HXB2) (HIV-1).
   4504..4684    +  LTR            5' LTR (truncated): truncated 5' long terminal repeat (LTR) from HIV-1
   4716..4940    +  polyA_signal   bGH poly(A) signal: bovine growth hormone polyadenylation signal
   4944..4965    +  promoter       SV40 promoter (fragment): SV40 enhancer and early promoter
   4986..5414    +  rep_origin     f1 ori (sequence partly withheld): f1 bacteriophage origin of replication; arrow indicates direction of (+) strand synthesis
   5428..5757    +  promoter       SV40 promoter: SV40 enhancer and early promoter
   5805..5852    +  promoter       EM7 promoter: synthetic bacterial promoter&nbsp
   5871..6245    +  CDS            BleoR: antibiotic-binding protein; Sh ble from Streptoalloteichus hindustanus; confers resistance to bleomycin, phleomycin, and Zeocin™
   6255..6380    +  CDS            ble (fragment): BLE_KLEPN - Experimental evidence at protein level: Swiss-Prot protein existence level 1. Binding protein with a strong affinity to the bleomycin family of antibiotics. Binds to CL990; an antimitotic-antibiotic compound. From Klebsiella pneumoniae.
   6375..6496    +  polyA_signal   SV40 poly(A) signal: SV40 polyadenylation signal
   6569..6585    -  protein_bind   lac operator: The lac repressor binds to the lac operator to inhibit transcription in E. coli. This inhibition can be relieved by adding lactose or isopropyl-β-D-thiogalactopyranoside (IPTG). lac repressor encoded by lacI
   6593..6623    -  promoter       lac promoter: promoter for the E. coli lac operon
   6638..6659    -  protein_bind   CAP binding site: CAP binding activates transcription in the presence of cAMP. E. coli catabolite activator protein
   6672..6764    -  CDS            lacI (fragment): lac repressor; lacI; The lac repressor binds to the lac operator to inhibit transcription in E. coli. This inhibition can be relieved by adding lactose or isopropyl-β-D-thiogalactopyranoside (IPTG).
   6947..7535    -  rep_origin     ori: high-copy-number ColE1/pMB1/pBR322/pUC origin of replication
   7706..8566    -  CDS            AmpR: β-lactamase; bla; confers resistance to ampicillin, carbenicillin, and related antibiotics
   8567..8671    -  promoter       AmpR promoter: bla
   8730..8782    -  misc_feature   bom (fragment): basis of mobility region from pBR322
