[The description below was written by a language model from this plasmid's Addgene catalogue record and pLannotate feature annotations shown in this document.]
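Description:
TetO-FUW-Mecom 2 is a lentiviral transfer plasmid built on the FUW backbone for doxycycline-regulated expression of a short mouse Mecom isoform (isoform 2; also known as Evi1/Mds1/Prdm3) in mammalian cells. In bacteria it is maintained as a high-copy plasmid through a ColE1/pUC-type origin and selected with ampicillin via the bla gene; an f1 origin is also present. The backbone carries an SV40/EM7-driven BleoR cassette, which lies outside the LTR-flanked region and so would not be transferred with the viral genome.

The viral portion has a third-generation-style layout. A CMV enhancer/promoter fused to a truncated HIV-1 5' LTR drives genomic RNA production in packaging cells, followed by the Ψ packaging signal with a gag fragment, the RRE for Rev-dependent nuclear export, and the cPPT/CTS. The payload is a tetracycline response element with seven tetO repeats joined to a minimal CMV promoter (recorded as TRE3G), placed upstream of the Mecom coding sequence. The catalogue lists the insert as 390 bp, and the annotation detects a Mecom match of roughly 420 bp. A WPRE follows to enhance transcript expression, then the 3' LTR and a bGH polyadenylation signal. No epitope tag, reporter or transactivator is annotated, so induction depends on a Tet transactivator such as rtTA supplied separately.

The depositor and sequencing-derived records differ by a single nucleotide in length and show the same features. The associated publication concerns CRISPR activation screens for factors that drive neuronal fate and reprogramming, which suggests the plasmid was used for inducible cDNA overexpression of a candidate factor.
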