Addgene plasmid #118591: TetO-FUW-Mecom 2
Purpose: Expresses Mecom isoform 2 from the TRE3G promoter
Depositing lab: Stanley Qi. Depositing organization: Stanford University. Publication: CRISPR Activation Screens Systematically Identify Factors that Drive Neuronal Fate and Reprogramming. Liu Y, Yu C, Daley TP, Wang F, Cao WS, Bhate S, Lin X, Still C 2nd, Liu H, Zhao D, Wang H, Xie XS, Ding S, Wong WH, Wernig M, Qi LS. Cell Stem Cell. 2018 Sep 28. pii: S1934-5909(18)30440-5. doi: 10.1016/j.stem.2018.09.003. PubMed 30318302.
Backbone
  Vector backbone: FUW
  Vector type: Mammalian Expression, Lentiviral
Growth in bacteria
  Bacterial resistance: Ampicillin, 100 μg/mL
  Growth temperature: 37°C
  Growth strain: NEB Stable
  Copy number: High Copy
Gene/Insert
  Gene/Insert name: Mecom (alt name: Mecom isoform 2)
  Species: M. musculus (mouse)
  Insert size (bp): 390
  Entrez Gene: Mecom (a.k.a. D630039M04Rik, Evi-1, Evi1, Jbo, Mds, Mds1, Mds1-Evi1, Prdm3, Znfpr1b1)
  Promoter: TRE3G
  Cloning method: Gibson Cloning
  Sequencing primers: 5′ Unknown
Terms and licenses: Academic/Nonprofit Terms; Industry Terms: Not Available to Industry
How to cite: TetO-FUW-Mecom 2 was a gift from Stanley Qi (Addgene plasmid # 118591 ; http://n2t.net/addgene:118591 ; RRID:Addgene_118591)
